>Addgene plasmid #234633 | pSLB024 | addgene full sequence | sequence record 467923 | Addgene NGS Result
TAATACGACTCACTATAGGGGAATTGTGAGCGGATAACAATTCCCCTCTAGAAATAATTTTGTTTAACTT
TAAGAAGGAGATATACCATGGGCAGCAGCCATCATCATCATCATCACAGCAGCGGCCTGGTGCCGCGCGG
CAGCCATATGATGCAAGAATCATCAGCTACAACGTTCCCTCGCTGGCTTTTAGCCCACGCTCAGCAGCGT
CCTGACCATCCGGCACATCGGGAGAAGGATTTGGGCATCTGGCAGACTTATAGCTGGGCACAAGCAGCTC
AGCAGGTGCGAGCGCTTGCGTGCGGCCTGGCCGCGCTCGGTTTCCGAAGAGGGATGAATTTAGCAGTAGT
TGGGGACAACAGACCAAGACTGTACTGGGCCATGACTGCAGCCCAGGCTCTGGGTGGTGTGCCCGTGCCC
TTGTATCAAGACGCCATCGCAAATGAAATGGTCTACGTCCTGAACGACGCAGAGATAGAATTTGCAATTG
TTGAGGATCAAGAACAGGTGGATAAATTGTTAGAGGTCGAAGCTCAACTCGCCGAGTCAGGCCGCGCTGT
CCGGCACGTCATTTTCGAGGACCCTCGTGGCCTGATGGACTATGATCACCCAAGTCTGATGAGCTACGAG
CAATTACAAGAGTTGGGCCGCGAGTTCGATCAAGCACATCCCGGGTTCTATGATGAAGCGATAGCGGCCG
GTCAACCGGATGACACAGCGATAATATTATACACCTCGGGAACTACGGGTAAGCCTAAGGGAGTGTGCCA
CTCACACTACGGTTTAATCGGTGCAGCCCGCAACGGCTGCGCCTTCGATAAATTGTCTGCGGACGACGAT
GTGCTCAGCTATCTTCCAATGGCATGGGTTGGCGACAATCTGTTTAGTTATGCGCAGGCAATGGTCGCTG
GCTTCACGGTTAACTGTCCTGAGTCACGGGAAACCGTGATGACAGACTTACGCGAGATTGGGCCGACGTA
CTACTTTGCGCCACCACGTATCTACGAAGGTCTGCTGACGCAAGTTATGATTCGCATGGAAGATGCGGGT
TGGATAAAACGCAAGCTTTTCCACTGGGCTATGGATGTGGCCAAGCGGTGTGGCACTGACATCCTGGATG
GAAAACCTGTGTCATTGGCTGACCGGGCTCGGTACGCATTGGGAGAGGCTCTTGTATACGGACCCTTACG
CAATGTGCTCGGTATGAGCCGTATACGGGTGGGGTATACTGCTGGCGAGGCGATCGGTCCAGACCTGTTT
CGCTTTTACAGAAGCATTGGAGTGAACCTTAAACAATTCTACGGACAAACCGAAACCTGTGCCTATGTTT
GTCTGCAACCAGATGGTAAGGTTAAGTTTGATTCTGTTGGGCCGGCGGCGCCGGGTATGGAAATTCGCAT
AGCTGACAACGGAGAAGTTTTAGTTCGTGGAGTCGGGCTGTTGAAGAGCTATTACAAGAGAGATGATGCG
ACGCGTGAGGCCATCAACGACGAGGGCTACTTTATGACGGGCGACGCTGGCGTTATAGATGCTGACGGTC
ACCTCAAGATTATCGATCGTGCCAAGGACGTTGGCAAACTGGCGGACGGATCTATGTTTGCTCCGAAGTA
CATCGAGAATAAGCTGAAGTTCTTCCCTTACATCAAAGAAGCCGTAGCATTCGGAAATGATCGTGATCAG
GTCTGCGCCTTCATCAACATTGACTTCGAGGCGGTTGGTAATTGGGCAGAGCGTCGTCACCTGCCGTATG
CCGGTTACGTCGACTTAGCAGCTCAGCCAGAAGTTCTGGAAATGATTGGAGAATGCGTCAACCAAGTCAA
CGCTGACTTGGCAAATGACCCAATGTTAGCGGGCAGCCAAGTGGCGCGCTTTCTCGTCCTTCATAAGGAA
CTGGACCCAGACGACGACGAGCTCACCCGGACACGGAAGGTACGCCGCGGATTTATTGCCGACAAGTATG
GTGTGTTAGTGGAAGCCCTCTACGCCGGAAAGAGCGAGCAATTCATTGAGACGCGAGTTAAATTTGAGGA
CGGACGCGAAGGGTCTGTTTCTGCAACTTTGAAATTGGTGAATGCAAAACGCTTACCAGTGGCTGCACGC
GCAGCCTAACTCGAGCACCACCACCACCACCACTGAGATCCGGCTGCTAACAAAGCCCGAAAGGAAGCTG
AGTTGGCTGCTGCCACCGCTGAGCAATAACTAGCATAACCCCTTGGGGCCTCTAAACGGGTCTTGAGGGG
TTTTTTGCTGAAAGGAGGAACTATATCCGGATTGGCGAATGGG
[124 nt withheld, positions 2284-2407]
C
[91 nt withheld, positions 2409-2499]
A
[49 nt withheld, positions 2501-2549]
CCTTTGACGTTGGAGTCCACGTTCTTT
[37 nt withheld, positions 2577-2613]
ACCCTATCTCGGTCTATTCTTTTGATTTATAAGGGATTTTGCCGATTTCGGCCTATTGGTTAAAAAATGA
GCTGATTTAACAAAAATTTAACGCGAATTTTAACAAAATATTAACGCTTACAATTTAGGTGGCACTTTTC
GGGGAAATGTGCGCGGAACCCCTATTTGTTTATTTTTCTAAATACATTCAAATATGTATCCGCTCATGAA
TTAATTCTTAGAAAAACTCATCGAGCATCAAATGAAACTGCAATTTATTCATATCAGGATTATCAATACC
ATATTTTTGAAAAAGCCGTTTCTGTAATGAAGGAGAAAACTCACCGAGGCAGTTCCATAGGATGGCAAGA
TCCTGGTATCGGTCTGCGATTCCGACTCGTCCAACATCAATACAACCTATTAATTTCCCCTCGTCAAAAA
TAAGGTTATCAAGTGAGAAATCACCATGAGTGACGACTGAATCCGGTGAGAATGGCAAAAGTTTATGCAT
TTCTTTCCAGACTTGTTCAACAGGCCAGCCATTACGCTCGTCATCAAAATCACTCGCATCAACCAAACCG
TTATTCATTCGTGATTGCGCCTGAGCGAGACGAAATACGCGATCGCTGTTAAAAGGACAATTACAAACAG
GAATCGAATGCAACCGGCGCAGGAACACTGCCAGCGCATCAACAATATTTTCACCTGAATCAGGATATTC
TTCTAATACCTGGAATGCTGTTTTCCCGGGGATCGCAGTGGTGAGTAACCATGCATCATCAGGAGTACGG
ATAAAATGCTTGATGGTCGGAAGAGGCATAAATTCCGTCAGCCAGTTTAGTCTGACCATCTCATCTGTAA
CATCATTGGCAACGCTACCTTTGCCATGTTTCAGAAACAACTCTGGCGCATCGGGCTTCCCATACAATCG
ATAGATTGTCGCACCTGATTGCCCGACATTATCGCGAGCCCATTTATACCCATATAAATCAGCATCCATG
TTGGAATTTAATCGCGGCCTAGAGCAAGACGTTTCCCGTTGAATATGGCTCATAACACCCCTTGTATTAC
TGTTTATGTAAGCAGACAGTTTTATTGTTCATGACCAAAATCCCTTAACGTGAGTTTTCGTTCCACTGAG
CGTCAGACCCCGTAGAAAAGATCAAAGGATCTTCTTGAGATCCTTTTTTTCTGCGCGTAATCTGCTGCTT
GCAAACAAAAAAACCACCGCTACCAGCGGTGGTTTGTTTGCCGGATCAAGAGCTACCAACTCTTTTTCCG
AAGGTAACTGGCTTCAGCAGAGCGCAGATACCAAATACTGTCCTTCTAGTGTAGCCGTAGTTAGGCCACC
ACTTCAAGAACTCTGTAGCACCGCCTACATACCTCGCTCTGCTAATCCTGTTACCAGTGGCTGCTGCCAG
TGGCGATAAGTCGTGTCTTACCGGGTTGGACTCAAGACGATAGTTACCGGATAAGGCGCAGCGGTCGGGC
TGAACGGGGGGTTCGTGCACACAGCCCAGCTTGGAGCGAACGACCTACACCGAACTGAGATACCTACAGC
GTGAGCTATGAGAAAGCGCCACGCTTCCCGAAGGGAGAAAGGCGGACAGGTATCCGGTAAGCGGCAGGGT
CGGAACAGGAGAGCGCACGAGGGAGCTTCCAGGGGGAAACGCCTGGTATCTTTATAGTCCTGTCGGGTTT
CGCCACCTCTGACTTGAGCGTCGATTTTTGTGATGCTCGTCAGGGGGGCGGAGCCTATGGAAAAACGCCA
GCAACGCGGCCTTTTTACGGTTCCTGGCCTTTTGCTGGCCTTTTGCTCACATGTTCTTTCCTGCGTTATC
CCCTGATTCTGTGGATAACCGTATTACCGCCTTTGAGTGAGCTGATACCGCTCGCCGCAGCCGAACGACC
GAGCGCAGCGAGTCAGTGAGCGAGGAAGCGGAAGAGCGCCTGATGCGGTATTTTCTCCTTACGCATCTGT
GCGGTATTTCACACCGCAATGGTGCACTCTCAGTACAATCTGCTCTGATGCCGCATAGTTAAGCCAGTAT
ACACTCCGCTATCGCTACGTGACTGGGTCATGGCTGCGCCCCGACACCCGCCAACACCCGCTGACGCGCC
CTGACGGGCTTGTCTGCTCCCGGCATCCGCTTACAGACAAGCTGTGACCGTCTCCGGGAGCTGCATGTGT
CAGAGGTTTTCACCGTCATCACCGAAACGCGCGAGGCAGCTGCGGTAAAGCTCATCAGCGTGGTCGTGAA
GCGATTCACAGATGTCTGCCTGTTCATCCGCGTCCAGCTCGTTGAGTTTCTCCAGAAGCGTTAATGTCTG
GCTTCTGATAAAGCGGGCCATGTTAAGGGCGGTTTTTTCCTGTTTGGTCACTGATGCCTCCGTGTAAGGG
GGATTTCTGTTCATGGGGGTAATGATACCGATGAAACGAGAGAGGATGCTCACGATACGGGTTACTGATG
ATGAACATGCCCGGTTACTGGAACGTTGTGAGGGTAAACAACTGGCGGTATGGATGCGGCGGGACCAGAG
AAAAATCACTCAGGGTCAATGCCAGCGCTTCGTTAATACAGATGTAGGTGTTCCACAGGGTAGCCAGCAG
CATCCTGCGATGCAGATCCGGAACATAATGGTGCAGGGCGCTGACTTCCGCGTTTCCAGACTTTACGAAA
CACGGAAACCGAAGACCATTCATGTTGTTGCTCAGGTCGCAGACGTTTTGCAGCAGCAGTCGCTTCACGT
TCGCTCGCGTATCGGTGATTCATTCTGCTAACCAGTAAGGCAACCCCGCCAGCCTAGCCGGGTCCTCAAC
GACAGGAGCACGATCATGCGCACCCGTGGGGCCGCCATGCCGGCGATAATGGCCTGCTTCTCGCCGAAAC
GTTTGGTGGCGGGACCAGTGACGAAGGCTTGAGCGAGGGCGTGCAAGATTCCGAATACCGCAAGCGACAG
GCCGATCATCGTCGCGCTCCAGCGAAAGCGGTCCTCGCCGAAAATGACCCAGAGCGCTGCCGGCACCTGT
CCTACGAGTTGCATGATAAAGAAGACAGTCATAAGTGCGGCGACGATAGTCATGCCCCGCGCCCACCGGA
AGGAGCTGACTGGGTTGAAGGCTCTCAAGGGCATCGGTCGAGATCCCGGTGCCTAATGAGTGAGCTAACT
TACATTAATTGCGTTGCGCTCACTGCCCGCTTTCCAGTCGGGAAACCTGTCGTGCCAGCTGCATTAATGA
ATCGGCCAACGCGCGGGGAGAGGCGGTTTGCGTATTGGGCGCCAGGGTGGTTTTTCTTTTCACCAGTGAG
ACGGGCAACAGCTGATTGCCCTTCACCGCCTGGCCCTGAGAGAGTTGCAGCAAGCGGTCCACGCTGGTTT
GCCCCAGCAGGCGAAAATCCTGTTTGATGGTGGTTAACGGCGGGATATAACATGAGCTGTCTTCGGTATC
GTCGTATCCCACTACCGAGATATCCGCACCAACGCGCAGCCCGGACTCGGTAATGGCGCGCATTGCGCCC
AGCGCCATCTGATCGTTGGCAACCAGCATCGCAGTGGGAACGATGCCCTCATTCAGCATTTGCATGGTTT
GTTGAAAACCGGACATGGCACTCCAGTCGCCTTCCCGTTCCGCTATCGGCTGAATTTGATTGCGAGTGAG
ATATTTATGCCAGCCAGCCAGACGCAGACGCGCCGAGACAGAACTTAATGGGCCCGCTAACAGCGCGATT
TGCTGGTGACCCAATGCGACCAGATGCTCCACGCCCAGTCGCGTACCGTCTTCATGGGAGAAAATAATAC
TGTTGATGGGTGTCTGGTCAGAGACATCAAGAAATAACGCCGGAACATTAGTGCAGGCAGCTTCCACAGC
AATGGCATCCTGGTCATCCAGCGGATAGTTAATGATCAGCCCACTGACGCGTTGCGCGAGAAGATTGTGC
ACCGCCGCTTTACAGGCTTCGACGCCGCTTCGTTCTACCATCGACACCACCACGCTGGCACCCAGTTGAT
CGGCGCGAGATTTAATCGCCGCGACAATTTGCGACGGCGCGTGCAGGGCCAGACTGGAGGTGGCAACGCC
AATCAGCAACGACTGTTTGCCCGCCAGTTGTTGTGCCACGCGGTTGGGAATGTAATTCAGCTCCGCCATC
GCCGCTTCCACTTTTTCCCGCGTTTTCGCAGAAACGTGGCTGGCCTGGTTCACCACGCGGGAAACGGTCT
GATAAGAGACACCGGCATACTCTGCGACATCGTATAACGTTACTGGTTTCACATTCACCACCCTGAATTG
ACTCTCTTCCGGGCGCTATCATGCCATACCGCGAAAGGTTTTGCGCCATTCGATGGTGTCCGGGATCTCG
ACGCTCTCCCTTATGCGACTCCTGCATTAGGAAGCAGCCCAGTAGTAGGTTGAGGCCGTTGAGCACCGCC
GCCGCAAGGAATGGTGCATGCAAGGAGATGGCGCCCAACAGTCCCCCGGCCACGGGGCCTGCCACCATAC
CCACGCCGAAACAAGCGCTCATGAGCCCGAAGTGGCGAGCCCGATCTTCCCCATCGGTGATGTCGGCGAT
ATAGGCGCCAGCAACCGCACCTGTGGCGCCGGTGATGCCGGCCACGATGCGTCCGGCGTAGAGGATCGAG
ATCTCGATCCCGCGAAAT
Features (pLannotate 1.2.2; 20 found; start..end, strand, type, name):
      1..19      +  promoter       T7 promoter: promoter for bacteriophage T7 RNA polymerase
     20..44      +  protein_bind   lac operator: The lac repressor binds to the lac operator to inhibit transcription in E. coli. This inhibition can be relieved by adding lactose or isopropyl-β-D-thiogalactopyranoside (IPTG). lac repressor encoded by lacI
     59..81      +  RBS            RBS: efficient ribosome binding site from bacteriophage T7 gene 10 (Olins and Rangwala, 1989)
    100..116     +  CDS            capTEV™ (fragment): composite tag for in vivo biotinylation, TEV protease cleavage, and 6xHis tagging
    127..144     +  CDS            thrombin site: thrombin recognition and cleavage site
   2116..2133    +  CDS            9xHis (fragment): 9xHis affinity tag
   2143..2192    +  CDS            SET1 (fragment): solubility-enhancement tag derived from T7 phage gene 10B
   2200..2247    +  terminator     T7 terminator: transcription terminator for bacteriophage T7 RNA polymerase
   2284..2712    +  rep_origin     f1 ori (sequence partly withheld): f1 bacteriophage origin of replication; arrow indicates direction of (+) strand synthesis
   2765..2822    +  promoter       AmpR promoter (fragment): bla
   2831..3646    -  CDS            KanR: aminoglycoside phosphotransferase; aph(3')-Ia; confers resistance to kanamycin in bacteria or G418 (Geneticin®) in eukaryotes
   3768..4356    +  rep_origin     ori: high-copy-number ColE1/pMB1/pBR322/pUC origin of replication
   4542..4681    -  misc_feature   bom: basis of mobility region from pBR322
   4783..4974    -  CDS            rop: Rop protein, which maintains plasmids at low copy number; rop
   4991..5371    +  CDS            YPB1_ECOLX: Protein predicted: Swiss-Prot protein existence level 4. From Escherichia coli.
   5443..5734    -  CDS            TcR (fragment): tetracycline efflux protein; tet; confers resistance to tetracycline
   5749..5770    -  protein_bind   CAP binding site: CAP binding activates transcription in the presence of cAMP. E. coli catabolite activator protein
   5783..6865    -  CDS            lacI: lac repressor; lacI; The lac repressor binds to the lac operator to inhibit transcription in E. coli. This inhibition can be relieved by adding lactose or isopropyl-β-D-thiogalactopyranoside (IPTG).
   6866..6943    -  promoter       lacI promoter: lacI
   6951..7230    -  CDS            TcR (fragment): tetracycline efflux protein; tet; confers resistance to tetracycline
