[The description below was written by a language model from this plasmid's Addgene catalogue record and pLannotate feature annotations shown in this document.]
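Description:
pSLB024 is a 7,251 bp bacterial expression plasmid built on the pET-28a(+) backbone for producing the protein encoded by locus H16_A0285 of Cupriavidus necator H16 in E. coli. It replicates from a ColE1/pMB1-type origin accompanied by the bom region and the rop gene. The catalogue lists it as high copy, although rop normally moderates copy number. Selection is by kanamycin through the aph(3')-Ia KanR gene. An f1 origin is also present. Short tetracycline-resistance fragments and a predicted E. coli ORF flagged by the annotation are pBR322-derived backbone remnants rather than functional elements.

The expression cassette follows the standard pET arrangement: a T7 promoter immediately followed by a lac operator, the strong T7 gene 10 ribosome binding site, and a T7 terminator downstream. The plasmid-borne lacI gene with its own promoter supplies repressor. Transcription therefore depends on a host providing T7 RNA polymerase and is held off until relieved by IPTG or lactose. The reading frame opens with a short histidine stretch (matched by the annotation software to a fragment of a composite tag, consistent with the recorded N-terminal 6xHis tag), followed by a thrombin cleavage site that allows tag removal after affinity purification. The insert itself is not annotated in the feature table but presumably fills the roughly 2 kb gap between the thrombin site and the terminator region. A second His-coding fragment lies just downstream of that gap; the record describes only an N-terminal tag, so whether this one is translated cannot be determined.

The function of H16_A0285 is not stated. The associated work concerns genetic determinants of volatile fatty acid catabolism in C. necator, suggesting use for recombinant expression and purification of this protein for characterization.
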