Addgene plasmid #234633: pSLB024
Purpose: pET-28a(+) based plasmid for expression of H16_A0285 from Cupriavidus necator H16, with N-terminal hexahistidine tag
Depositing lab: Gregg Beckham. Depositing organization: National Laboratory of the Rockies (NLR). Publication: Insights into genetic determinants of volatile fatty acid catabolism in Cupriavidus necator H16. Holmes EC, Breunig SL, Johnson CW, Beckham GT, Bleem AC. Appl Environ Microbiol. 2025 Jun 12:e0051525. doi: 10.1128/aem.00515-25. PubMed 40503888.
Backbone
  Vector backbone: pET-28a(+)
  Total vector size (bp): 7251
  Vector type: Bacterial Expression
Growth in bacteria
  Bacterial resistance: Kanamycin, 50 μg/mL
  Growth temperature: 37°C
  Growth strain: DH5alpha
  Copy number: High Copy
Gene/Insert
  Gene/Insert name: H16_A0285
  Species: Cupriavidus necator H16
  Entrez Gene: H16_RS01400 (a.k.a. H16_RS01400, H16_A0285)
  Tag / fusion protein: 6x-His (N terminal on insert)
Resource information
  A portion of this plasmid was derived from a plasmid made by: Plasmids were first synthesized by TWIST and were re-prepared in house.
Terms and licenses: Academic/Nonprofit Terms; Industry Terms: Not Available to Industry
How to cite: pSLB024 was a gift from Gregg Beckham (Addgene plasmid # 234633 ; http://n2t.net/addgene:234633 ; RRID:Addgene_234633)
